Addgene plasmid #236937: NanoLuc-TAZ Vector
Purpose: Express NanoLuc(R)-TAZ Fusion Protein in Mammalian Cells under a CMV promoter
Depositing lab: Promega Corporation.
Backbone
  Vector backbone: pFN224c NanoLuc(R) CMV-Neo BiBRET-Balanced Vector
  Vector type: Mammalian Expression
  Selectable markers: Neomycin (select with G418)
Growth in bacteria
  Bacterial resistance: Chloramphenicol, 25 μg/mL
  Growth temperature: 37°C
  Growth strain: DH5alpha
  Copy number: High Copy
Gene/Insert
  Gene/Insert name: TAZ
  Species: H. sapiens (human)
  Mutation: None
  Entrez Gene: TAFAZZIN (a.k.a. BTHS, CMD3A, EFE, EFE2, G4.5, LVNCX, TAZ, Taz1)
  Promoter: CMV
  Tag / fusion protein: NanoLuc (R) (N terminal on backbone)
  Cloning method: Other
Terms and licenses: Academic/Nonprofit Terms; Industry Terms
How to cite: NanoLuc-TAZ Vector was a gift from Promega Corporation (Addgene plasmid # 236937 ; http://n2t.net/addgene:236937 ; RRID:Addgene_236937)
