[The description below was written by a language model from this plasmid's Addgene catalogue record and pLannotate feature annotations shown in this document.]
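Description:
NanoLuc-TAZ Vector is a mammalian expression plasmid built on the pFN224c NanoLuc CMV-Neo BiBRET-Balanced backbone and designed to produce human TAZ fused at its N terminus to NanoLuc luciferase. It is maintained in E. coli as a high-copy plasmid through a ColE1/pUC-type origin. Bacterial selection is by chloramphenicol, conferred by a cat gene placed behind the synthetic bacterial EM7 promoter. For selection in mammalian cells, a neo (nptII) cassette confers G418 resistance. This cassette is annotated downstream of an EF-1α core promoter with EF-1α intron A segments and ends in a synthetic poly(A) signal.

The payload is a single fusion reading frame: human codon-optimized NanoLuc, then the TAZ coding sequence, an MCS remnant and an SV40 polyadenylation signal. The catalogue lists the promoter as CMV. The feature table shows a CMV enhancer, a CMV promoter fragment on one strand, and a short minimal CMV fragment on the opposite strand directly upstream of the fusion. This suggests the enhancer sits between two divergent units, although the record does not explain the arrangement. An SP6 promoter lies just upstream of NanoLuc and could support in vitro transcription.

The record is inconsistent about the identity of the insert. The catalogue's Entrez link points to TAFAZZIN, which shares the TAZ alias, whereas sequence annotation identifies the insert as WWTR1, the Hippo-pathway transcriptional coactivator also called TAZ. The sequenced insert therefore appears to be WWTR1.

NanoLuc fusions like this one generally act as luminescent donors in BRET-based assays or as luminescent reporters of protein abundance. The backbone name suggests BRET use, but the record states only expression of the fusion in mammalian cells.
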