Features (pLannotate 1.2.2; 17 found; start..end, strand, type, name):
     17..98      -  polyA_signal   SV40 poly(A) signal: SV40 polyadenylation signal
    121..204     -  CDS            large T antigen (fragment): large T antigen from SV40 (simian virus 40)
    260..292     -  misc_feature   MCS (fragment): pUC18/19 multiple cloning site
    301..1500    -  CDS            WWTR1: WWTR1_HUMAN - Also known as TAZ. Experimental evidence at protein level: Swiss-Prot protein existence level 1. Transcriptional coactivator which acts as a downstream regulatory target in the Hippo signaling pathway that plays a pivotal role in organ size control and tumor suppression by restricting proliferation and promoting apoptosis (PubMed:11118213, PubMed:18227151). The core of this pathway is composed of a kinase cascade wherein STK3/MST2 and STK4/MST1, in complex with its regulatory protein SAV1, phosphorylates and activates LATS1/2 in complex with its regulatory protein MOB1, which in
   1522..2034    -  CDS            Nluc: NanoLuc® luciferase human codon-optimized
   2073..2091    -  promoter       SP6 promoter: promoter for bacteriophage SP6 RNA polymerase
   2117..2139    -  promoter       minimal CMV promoter (fragment): human cytomegalovirus (CMV) immediate early promoter
   2149..2514    +  enhancer       CMV enhancer: human cytomegalovirus immediate early enhancer
   2516..2703    +  promoter       CMV promoter (fragment): human cytomegalovirus (CMV) immediate early promoter
   2722..2769    +  promoter       EM7 promoter: synthetic bacterial promoter&nbsp
   2801..3457    +  CDS            cat: CAT_ECOLX - Experimental evidence at protein level: Swiss-Prot protein existence level 1. This enzyme is an effector of chloramphenicol resistance in bacteria. From Escherichia coli. This protein is used as a marker in many commonly used cloning vectors, such as pACYC184.
   3632..4220    -  rep_origin     ori: high-copy-number ColE1/pMB1/pBR322/pUC origin of replication
   4346..4394    -  polyA_signal   poly(A) signal: synthetic polyadenylation signal
   4421..5212    -  CDS            neo: KKA2_KLEPN - Also known as kan, nptII. Experimental evidence at protein level: Swiss-Prot protein existence level 1. Resistance to kanamycin, neomycin, paromomycin, ribostamycin, butirosin and gentamicin B. From Klebsiella pneumoniae.
   5599..5802    -  intron         EF-1α intron A: truncated intron upstream of the start codon of human EF-1α
   6428..6537    -  intron         EF-1α intron A (fragment): intron upstream of the start codon of human EF-1α
   6538..6749    -  promoter       EF-1α core promoter: core promoter for human elongation factor EF-1α
>Addgene plasmid #236937 | NanoLuc-TAZ Vector | addgene full sequence | sequence record 474675 | Addgene NGS Result
AAGACGCGTGACGTCGGCAGTGAAAAAAATGCTTTATTTGTGAAATTTGTGATGCTATTGCTTTATTTGT
AACCATTATAAGCTGCAATAAACAAGTTAACAACAACAATTGCATTCATTTTATGTTTCAGGTTCAGGGG
GAGGTGTGGGAGGTTTTTTAAAGCAAGTAAAACCTCTACAAATGTGGTATGGCTGATTATGATCCGCGGC
CGCAATACGTCGACGTTATCAGCTGACTTCGTACGAGAGCCTAGGTGTTTCTAGAGGATCCCCGGGTACC
GAGCCCGAATTCGTTTAAACCAGCCAGGTTAGAAAGGGCTCACTTTTGTTCAGAGCAGACTCTACATCAT
TGAAGAGGGGGATCAGGTCTTCAGATTCCAAAGTTCCTAAGTCAACGTTTGTTCCTGGAAGACAGTCAAG
GAAATCAGGGAAACGGGTCTGTTGGGGATTGATGTTCATGGGTGTTTGTCCTGCGTTTTCTCCTGTATCC
ATCTCATCCACATTGCTGAGGAAGTCCTCCGGAGTTGTGGGGACACTGTAGCACCCTAACCCCAGGCCAC
TGTCAGTGCTCTGCTCCCTCGAATGATATGGCCCTCCATTGAGGAAAGGATCTGAGCTATTATTAGTGAT
GGATCTCATGTCTGGGGTCATCGTGGGTGGGTTGACAGCAGCCTGAACTGGGGCAAGAGTCTCAGCTTCC
ATGGGGAGCTGTCGACAGAGGGCAGCTTCCTGCCTCATGAGCTCCTCTTGGCGCATTCGAATCCTTTCTC
TCTCCATCTGGATTCTCTGAAGCCGCAGTTTCTGCTGCTGCTGCTGCTGAGTGGTCAGCGCATTGGGCAT
ACTCATGAGCCCTGCGGGTGGGTTCTGAGTGGGGTGGTTCTGCTGGCTCAGGGTACTGGGGGCCATCTGC
TGCTGGTGTTGGTGATTCATCACGAGATTTGGCTGGGATACTGCCATGGACCTCTGAGGCACTGGTGTGG
AACTGACGGCAGGGTGGAGGTTCATATGATTCAGAGGCTGATTCATCGCCTTCCTAGGGTCTTGCCATGT
GGTGATTTTTTCTATGTGATTGAGGAAGTACCTCTGGCCAGTGGCCGTGAAGGTCATCTCCCAGCCCGGG
GGCAGTGGCAGCTCGTCGGTCACGTCGTAGGACTGCTGGCGGAGGTGCGCGTGCTGCTGCGCGGGGCTAC
CCGCAGCACCCGCGCCGGTGCCCAGCTGCAGGGACGCGGGCGACGAGTGCGAGCGGACATGCTGGGCACC
CCCAGCCAGTCGAGGCCCCGGGTGGCCGCCCGACGAGTCGGTGCTGGACTGGCGCGAGTGCGAGCCCGAA
TCAGGCTCCTTAAAGAAAGACTCCGGCAGGATCTTCTTCCGCCACGAGCTAGGCTTCGGATTCATGACAG
AGTTGAAGAGGGCTTCGAGGTCTGTGTCTAGGTCCTGCGTGACGTGGATCACTTGCTGCCCAGGCGGCGG
GAGCGGAGGGGGCGCCGAGGCCGGATTCATGGCGATCGCGCCGCTCGAGCCCGCCAGAATGCGTTCGCAC
AGCCGCCAGCCGGTCACTCCGTTGATGGTTACTCGGAACAGCAGGGAGCCGTCGGGGTTGATCAGGCGCT
CGTCGATAATTTTGTTGCCGTTCCACAGGGTCCCTGTTACAGTGATCTTTTTGCCGTCGAACACGGCGAT
GCCTTCATACGGCCGTCCGAAATAGTCGATCATGTTCGGCGTAACCCCGTCGATTACCAGTGTGCCATAG
TGCAGGATCACCTTAAAGTGATGATCATCCACAGGGTACACCACCTTAAAAATTTTTTCGATCTGGCCCA
TTTGGTCGCCGCTCAGACCTTCATACGGGATGATGACATGGATGTCGATCTTCAGCCCATTTTCACCGCT
CAGGACAATCCTTTGGATCGGAGTTACGGACACCCCGAGATTCTGAAACAAACTGGACACACCTCCCTGT
TCAAGGACTTGGTCCAGGTTGTAGCCGGCTGTCTGTCGCCAGTCCCCAACGAAATCTTCGAGTGTGAAGA
CCATGGTGAGCGCTAGCTGCAAAAAGAACAAGTAGCTTGTATTCTATAGTGTCACCTAAATGGGCGATCT
GACGGTTCACTAAACCAGCTCTGCTTATATAGGCCTCCCTGGCGCGCCACTAGTTATTAATAGTAATCAA
TTACGGGGTCATTAGTTCATAGCCCATATATGGAGTTCCGCGTTACATAACTTACGGTAAATGGCCCGCC
TGGCTGACCGCCCAACGACCCCCGCCCATTGACGTCAATAATGACGTATGTTCCCATAGTAACGCCAATA
GGGACTTTCCATTGACGTCAATGGGTGGAGTATTTACGGTAAACTGCCCACTTGGCAGTACATCAAGTGT
ATCATATGCCAAGTCCGCCCCCTATTGACGTCAATGACGGTAAATGGCCCGCCTGGCATTATGCCCAGTA
CATGACCTTACGGGACTTTCCTACTTGGCAGTACATCTACGTATTAGTCATCGCTATTACCATGGTGATG
CGGTTTTGGCAGTACACCAATGGGCGTGGATAGCGGTTTGACTCACGGGGATTTCCAAGTCTCCACCCCA
TTGACGTCAATGGGAGTTTGTTTTGGCACCAAAATCAACGGGACTTTCCAAAATGTCGTAATAACCCCGC
CCCGTTGACGCAAATGGGCGGTAGGCGTGTACGGTGGGAGGTCAAATCGAATTCTAATACTGTTGACAAT
TAATCATCGGCATAGTATATCGGCATAGTATAATACGACAAGGTGAGGAACTAAACCCAGGAGGCAGATC
ATGGAGAAAAAAATCACTGGATATACCACCGTTGATATATCCCAATGGCATCGTAAAGAACATTTTGAGG
CATTTCAGTCAGTTGCTCAATGTACCTATAACCAGACCGTTCAGCTGGATATTACGGCCTTTTTAAAGAC
CGTAAAGAAAAATAAGCACAAGTTTTATCCGGCCTTTATTCACATTCTTGCCCGCCTGATGAATGCTCAT
CCGGAATTCCGTATGGCAATGAAAGACGGTGAGCTGGTGATATGGGATAGTGTTCACCCTTGTTACACCG
TTTTCCATGAGCAAACTGAAACGTTTTCATCGCTCTGGAGTGAATACCACGACGATTTCCGGCAGTTTCT
ACACATATATTCGCAAGATGTGGCGTGTTACGGTGAAAACCTGGCCTATTTCCCTAAAGGGTTTATTGAG
AATATGTTTTTCGTCTCAGCCAATCCCTGGGTGAGTTTCACCAGTTTTGATTTAAACGTGGCCAATATGG
ACAACTTCTTCGCCCCCGTTTTCACTATGGGCAAATATTATACGCAAGGCGACAAGGTGCTGATGCCGCT
GGCGATTCAGGTTCATCATGCCGTCTGTGATGGCTTCCATGTCGGCAGAATGCTTAATGAATTACAACAG
TACTGCGATGAGTGGCAGGGCGGGGCGTAAGCGGGACTCTGGGGTTCGAAATGACCGACCAAGCGACGCC
CAACCGGTATCAGCTCACTCAAAGGCGGTAATACGGTTATCCACAGAATCAGGGGATAACGCAGGAAAGA
ACATGTGAGCAAAAGGCCAGCAAAAGGCCAGGAACCGTAAAAAGGCCGCGTTGCTGGCGTTTTTCCATAG
GCTCCGCCCCCCTGACGAGCATCACAAAAATCGACGCTCAAGTCAGAGGTGGCGAAACCCGACAGGACTA
TAAAGATACCAGGCGTTTCCCCCTGGAAGCTCCCTCGTGCGCTCTCCTGTTCCGACCCTGCCGCTTACCG
GATACCTGTCCGCCTTTCTCCCTTCGGGAAGCGTGGCGCTTTCTCATAGCTCACGCTGTAGGTATCTCAG
TTCGGTGTAGGTCGTTCGCTCCAAGCTGGGCTGTGTGCACGAACCCCCCGTTCAGCCCGACCGCTGCGCC
TTATCCGGTAACTATCGTCTTGAGTCCAACCCGGTAAGACACGACTTATCGCCACTGGCAGCAGCCACTG
GTAACAGGATTAGCAGAGCGAGGTATGTAGGCGGTGCTACAGAGTTCTTGAAGTGGTGGCCTAACTACGG
CTACACTAGAAGGACAGTATTTGGTATCTGCGCTCTGCTGAAGCCAGTTACCTTCGGAAAAAGAGTTGGT
AGCTCTTGATCCGGCAAACAAACCACCGCTGGTAGCGGTGGTTTTTTTGTTTGCAAGCAGCAGATTACGC
GCAGAAAAAAAGGATTTCAAGAAGATCCTTTGATCTTTTCTACGGGGTCTGACGCTCAGTGGAACGAAAA
CTCACGTTAAGGGATTTTGGTCATGAGATTATCAAAAAGGATCTTCACCTAGATCCTTTTATAGTCCGGA
ATCGTCACACAAAAAACCAACACACAGATGTAATGAAAATAAAGATATTTTATTGCGGCCATCGTGATGG
CTAGAGTTCAGAAGAACTCGTCAAGAAGGCGATAGAAGGCGATGCGCTGCGAATCGGGAGCGGCGATACC
GTAAAGCACGAGGAAGCGGTCAGCCCATTCGCCGCCAAGCTCTTCAGCAATATCACGGGTAGCCAACGCT
ATGTCCTGATAGCGGTCCGCCACACCCAGCCGGCCACAGTCGATGAATCCAGAAAAGCGGCCATTTTCCA
CCATGATATTCGGCAAGCAGGCATCGCCGTGGGTCACGACGAGATCCTCGCCGTCGGGCATGCGCGCCTT
GAGCCTGGCGAACAGTTCGGCTGGCGCGAGCCCCTGATGCTCTTCGTCCAGATCATCCTGATCGACAAGA
CCGGCTTCCATCCGAGTACGTGCTCGCTCGATGCGATGTTTCGCTTGGTGGTCGAATGGGCAGGTAGCCG
GATCAAGCGTATGCAGCCGCCGCATTGCATCAGCCATGATGGATACTTTCTCGGCAGGAGCAAGGTGAGA
TGACAGGAGATCCTGCCCCGGCACTTCGCCCAATAGCAGCCAGTCCCTTCCCGCTTCAGTGACAACGTCG
AGCACAGCTGCGCAAGGAACGCCCGTCGTGGCCAGCCACGATAGCCGCGCTGCCTCGTCCTGCAGTTCAT
TCAGGGCACCGGACAGGTCGGTCTTGACAAAAAGAACCGGGCGCCCCTGCGCTGACAGCCGGAACACGGC
GGCATCAGAGCAGCCGATTGTCTGTTGTGCCCAGTCATAGCCGAATAGCCTCTCCACCCAAGCGGCCGGA
GAACCTGCGTGCAATCCATCTTGTTCAATCATGGTGGCATCGATTCCCGGTCAACATCCAGTACACCTCC
GGCACACCGGCTTCCCCAAGGGCGCCACGCTCTCCCACCACAACATCCTCAACAACGGCTACTGGGTGGG
CCGCACGGTCGGCTACACGGAGCAGGACCGGGTGTGTCTGCCGGTGCCCTTCTACCACTGCTTCGGCATG
GTCATGGGCAACTTGGGCGCCACCTCCCACGCCGCCTGCATCGTCATCCCGGCCCCGTCCTTCGAGCCGG
CGGCGACGCTGGAGGCGGTGCAGCGGGAGAGGTGCACGTCCCTGTACGGCGTCCCCACGAAGCCGAATTC
CACCACACTGGACTAGATGCATGCTCGACAGTGTGATGGATATCTGCAGAATTCGGCTTTCACGACACCT
GAAATGGAAGAAAAAAACTTTGAACCACTGTCTGAGGCTTGAGAATGAACCAAGATCCAAACTCAAAAAG
GGCAAATTCCAAGGAGAATTACATCAAGTGCCAAGCTGGCCTAACTTCAGTCTCCACCCACTCAGTGTGG
GGAAACTCCATCGCATAAAACCCCTCCCCCCAACCTAAAGACGACGTACTCCAAAAGCTCGAGAACTAAT
CGAGGTGCCTGGACGGCGCCCGGTACTCCGTGGAGTCACATGAAGCGACGGCTGAGGACGGAAAGGCCCT
TTTCCTTTGTGTGGGTGACTCACCCGCCCGCTCTCCCGAGCGCCGCGTCCTCCATTTTGAGCTGCCTGCA
GCAGGGCCGGGAAGCGGCCATCTTTCCGCTCACGCAACTGGTGCCGACCGGGCCAGCCTTGCCGCCCAGG
GCGGGGCGATACACGGCGGCGCGAGGCCAGGCACCAGAGCAGGCCGGCCAGCTTGAGACTACCCCCGTCC
GATTCTCGGTGGCCGCGCTCGCAGGCCCCGCCTCGCCGAACATGTGCGCTGGGACGCACGGGCCCCGTCG
CCGCCCGCGGCCCCAAAAACCGAAATACCAGTGTGCAGATCTTGGCCCGCATTTACAAGACTATCTTGCC
AGAAAAAAAGCGTCGCAGCAGGTCATCAAAAATTTTAAATGGCTAGAGACTTATCGAAAGCAGCGAGACA
GGCGCGAAGGTGCCACCAGATTCGCACGCGGCGGCCCCAGCGCCCAGGCCAGGCCTCAACTCAAGCACGA
GGCGAAGGGGCTCCTTAAGCGCAAGGCCTCGAACTCTCCCACCCACTTCCAACCCGAAGCTCGGGATCAA
GAATCACGTACTGCAGCCAGGTGGAAGTAATTCAAGGCACGCAAGGGCCATAACCCGTAAAGAGGCCAGG
CCCGCGGGAACCACACACGGCACTTACCTGTGTTCTGGCGGCAAACCCGTTGCGAAAAAGAACGTTCACG
GCGACTACTGCACTTATATACGGTTCTCCCCCACCCTCGGGAAAAAGGCGGAGCCAGTACACGACATCAC
TTTCCCAGTTTACCCCGCGCCACCTTCTCTAGGCACCGGTTCAATTGCCGACCCCTCCCCCCAACTTCTC
GGGGACTGTGGGCGATGTGCGCTCTGCCCACTGACGGGCACCGGAGCC
